Addgene plasmid #61614: pLJM5-mDPYD
Purpose: The mouse Dpyd was used to rescue the human DPYD hairpin affect on EMT
Depositing lab: David Sabatini. Depositing organization: Whitehead Institute for Biomedical Research. Publication: Dihydropyrimidine accumulation is required for the epithelial-mesenchymal transition. Shaul YD, Freinkman E, Comb WC, Cantor JR, Tam WL, Thiru P, Kim D, Kanarek N, Pacold ME, Chen WW, Bierie B, Possemato R, Reinhardt F, Weinberg RA, Yaffe MB, Sabatini DM. Cell. 2014 Aug 28;158(5):1094-109. doi: 10.1016/j.cell.2014.07.032. PubMed 25171410.
Backbone
  Vector backbone: pLJM5
  Backbone size w/o insert (bp): 8001
  Total vector size (bp): 11079
  Vector type: Mammalian Expression
  Selectable markers: Hygromycin
Growth in bacteria
  Bacterial resistance: Ampicillin, 100 μg/mL
  Growth temperature: 37°C
  Growth strain: DH5alpha
  Copy number: High Copy
Gene/Insert
  Gene/Insert name: dihydropyrimidine dehydrogenase (alt name: Dpyd)
  Species: M. musculus (mouse)
  Insert size (bp): 3078
  GenBank ID: NM_170778.2
  Entrez Gene: Dpyd (a.k.a. AI315208, DPD, E330028L06Rik)
  Promoter: CMV
  Cloning method: Restriction Enzyme; 5′ cloning site NcoI (not destroyed); 3′ cloning site KpnI (not destroyed)
  Sequencing primers: 5′ TGTACGGTGGGAGGTCTATATAAG; 3′ CCCTTTTCTTTTAAAATTGTGGATGAATACTGCC
Resource information
  A portion of this plasmid was derived from a plasmid made by: Thermo Scientific Biochem Sciences (Catalog Number: 4235971)
Terms and licenses: Academic/Nonprofit Terms; Industry Terms: Not Available to Industry
How to cite: pLJM5-mDPYD was a gift from David Sabatini (Addgene plasmid # 61614 ; http://n2t.net/addgene:61614 ; RRID:Addgene_61614)
