[The description below was written by a language model from this plasmid's Addgene catalogue record and pLannotate feature annotations shown in this document.]
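Description:
pLJM5-mDPYD is a mammalian expression plasmid built on the pLJM5 backbone. The catalogue lists it only as "Mammalian Expression", but the feature table shows the architecture of a third-generation, self-inactivating HIV-1 lentiviral transfer vector. An RSV promoter drives a truncated 5' LTR, followed by the Ψ packaging signal with a short gag fragment, the Rev response element, a cPPT/CTS element and a ΔU3 3' LTR. These parts let the genomic RNA be transcribed, exported and packaged when helper functions are supplied in trans. Deletion of U3 leaves the integrated provirus without LTR promoter activity. In bacteria the plasmid is maintained at high copy from a ColE1/pUC-type origin under ampicillin selection. The backbone also carries an f1 ori, an SV40 poly(A) signal and origin, and remnants of a lac/lacZα cloning region flanked by T7 and T3 promoters.

The payload is the mouse dihydropyrimidine dehydrogenase (Dpyd) coding sequence, about 3.1 kb, cloned between NcoI and KpnI sites. It is expressed from the CMV enhancer/promoter, and no epitope tag or reporter is annotated. This enzyme reduces uracil and thymine in pyrimidine degradation. Downstream, a PGK promoter fragment drives a hygromycin resistance gene for selecting stably transduced or transfected mammalian cells. A residual U6 promoter fragment lies just upstream of the CMV enhancer, with no hairpin annotated after it.

According to the record, the mouse cDNA was used to rescue the effect of a hairpin targeting human DPYD on the epithelial–mesenchymal transition. The rationale is presumably that the mouse transcript escapes the human-directed hairpin, though the record does not say this. The deposited sequence is 11,088 nt, slightly longer than the listed total size of 11,079 bp.
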