Features (pLannotate 1.2.2; 28 found; start..end, strand, type, name):
    131..334     +  promoter       CMV promoter: human cytomegalovirus (CMV) immediate early promoter
    372..3446    +  CDS            Dpyd: DPYD_MOUSE - Experimental evidence at protein level: Swiss-Prot protein existence level 1. Involved in pyrimidine base degradation. Catalyzes the reduction of uracil and thymine (By similarity). From Mus musculus (Mouse).
   3499..3616    +  misc_feature   cPPT/CTS: central polypurine tract and central termination sequence of HIV-1
   3880..4175    +  promoter       PGK promoter (fragment): mouse phosphoglycerate kinase 1 promoter
   4193..5219    +  CDS            HygR (fragment): aminoglycoside phosphotransferase from E. coli; aph(4)-Ia; confers resistance to hygromycin
   5532..5594    +  CDS            nef (fragment): NEF_HV1Z2 - Experimental evidence at protein level: Swiss-Prot protein existence level 1. Extracellular Nef protein targets CD4(+) T-lymphocytes for apoptosis by interacting with CXCR4 surface receptors. From Human immunodeficiency virus type 1 group M subtype D (isolate Z2/CDC-Z34) (HIV-1).
   5596..5829    +  LTR            3' LTR (ΔU3): self-inactivating 3' long terminal repeat (LTR) from HIV-1
   5901..6022    +  polyA_signal   SV40 poly(A) signal: SV40 polyadenylation signal
   6062..6197    +  rep_origin     SV40 ori: SV40 origin of replication
   6218..6236    -  promoter       T7 promoter: promoter for bacteriophage T7 RNA polymerase
   6244..6399    +  CDS            lacZα (fragment): LacZα fragment of β-galactosidase; lacZ fragment
   6404..6832    +  rep_origin     f1 ori (sequence partly withheld): f1 bacteriophage origin of replication; arrow indicates direction of (+) strand synthesis
   6885..6989    +  promoter       AmpR promoter: bla
   6990..7850    +  CDS            AmpR: β-lactamase; bla; confers resistance to ampicillin, carbenicillin, and related antibiotics
   8021..8609    +  rep_origin     ori: high-copy-number ColE1/pMB1/pBR322/pUC origin of replication
   8792..8884    +  CDS            lacI (fragment): lac repressor; lacI; The lac repressor binds to the lac operator to inhibit transcription in E. coli. This inhibition can be relieved by adding lactose or isopropyl-β-D-thiogalactopyranoside (IPTG).
   8897..8918    +  protein_bind   CAP binding site: CAP binding activates transcription in the presence of cAMP. E. coli catabolite activator protein
   8933..8963    +  promoter       lac promoter: promoter for the E. coli lac operon
   8967..8989    +  protein_bind   lac operator (fragment): The lac repressor binds to the lac operator to inhibit transcription in E. coli. This inhibition can be relieved by adding lactose or isopropyl-β-D-thiogalactopyranoside (IPTG). lac repressor encoded by lacI
   9032..9050    +  promoter       T3 promoter: promoter for bacteriophage T3 RNA polymerase
   9078..9304    +  promoter       RSV promoter: Rous sarcoma virus enhancer/promoter
   9305..9485    +  LTR            5' LTR (truncated): truncated 5' long terminal repeat (LTR) from HIV-1
   9532..9657    +  misc_feature   HIV-1 Ψ: packaging signal of human immunodeficiency virus type 1
   9641..10004   +  CDS            HIV-1 gag (fragment): gag protein from human immunodeficiency virus 1; gag
  10150..10383   +  misc_feature   RRE: The Rev response element (RRE) of HIV-1 allows for Rev-dependent mRNA export from the nucleus to the cytoplasm.
  10760..10860   +  CDS            Rev (fragment): human immunodeficiency virus 1 (HIV-1) Rev protein; rev; enhances nuclear export of unspliced and incompletely spliced viral mRNAs
  10910..5       +  promoter       U6 promoter (fragment) (across the origin): RNA polymerase III promoter for human U6 snRNA
  11084..130     +  enhancer       CMV enhancer (fragment) (across the origin): human cytomegalovirus immediate early enhancer; contains an 18-bp deletion relative to the standard CMV enhancer
>Addgene plasmid #61614 | pLJM5-mDPYD | depositor full sequence | sequence record 102521 | pLJM5-mDPYD sequence 11088 bps
TATGCCAAGTACGCCCCCTATTGACGTCAATGACGGTAAATGGCCCGCCTGGCATTATGCCCAGTACATG
ACCTTATGGGACTTTCCTACTTGGCAGTACATCTACGTATTAGTCATCGCTATTACCATGGTGATGCGGT
TTTGGCAGTACATCAATGGGCGTGGATAGCGGTTTGACTCACGGGGATTTCCAAGTCTCCACCCCATTGA
CGTCAATGGGAGTTTGTTTTGGCACCAAAATCAACGGGACTTTCCAAAATGTCGTAACAACTCCGCCCCA
TTGACGCAAATGGGCGGTAGGCGTGTACGGTGGGAGGTCTATATAAGCAGAGCTGGTTTAGTGAACCGTC
AGATCCGCTAGCAGCGCTGCCATGGCGGGTGTGCTGAGCAGGGACGCGCCGGACATCGAGAGTATCCTGG
CTTTAAACCCTCGAGTACAAGCTCATGCAACTCTGCGTTCCACCGCAGCCAAGAAACTAGACAAGAAACA
CTGGAAAAGGAACACGGACAAGAACTGCTTTACCTGTGAGAAGCTGGAGAGTAATTTTGATGACATCAAG
CACACGACTCTTGGTGAGCGAGGAGCTCTCCGAGAAGCAGTGAGATGCCTGAAGTGCGCAGATGCTCCCT
GCCAGAAGAGCTGTCCCACATCTCTTGACATTAAATCATTTATCACAAGTATCGCCAACAAGAACTACTA
TGGTGCAGCTAAGCTGATTTTTTCTGATAACCCTCTTGGTCTTACTTGTGGAATGGTTTGTCCAACATCT
GACCTCTGTGTTGGAGGATGCAACTTACATGCTGCTGAAGAGGGACCAATTAATATTGGTGGGCTGCAGC
AGTTTGCTACTGAGGTGTTCAAAGCAATGAACATCCCACAGATCAGAAACCCATCGCTGCCTCCTCCGGA
ACATATGCCGGAAGCCTACTCAGCAAAAATTGCACTTTTTGGTGCAGGGCCTGCGAGTATAAGCTGTGCC
TCCTTTTTGGCTCGGTTGGGCTATTCCAACATTACTATATTCGAAAAACAAGAATATGTTGGTGGTTTAA
GCACTTCTGAAATCCCTCAGTTTCGACTCCCATATGACGTCGTGAATTTTGAGATTGAGCTCATGAAGGA
CCTTGGTGTAAAGATAATTTGTGGTAAAAGCCTTTCCACCGATGAAATGACTCTTAGCTCTTTGAAAGAA
AATGGCTACAGAGCTGCATTTATTGGAATAGGCTTGCCAGAACCCAAAAAGGACCATATTTTCCAAGGCT
TGACACAAGTCCAGGGATTTTACACATCTAAAGACTTTCTGCCACTTGTCGCCAAAAGCAGTAAAACAGG
AATGTGCGCCTGTCACTCTCCATTGCCATCCATAAGGGGAGCCGTGATTGTACTCGGAGCTGGAGATACT
GCGTTTGACTGTGCAACATCCGCTCTGCGCTGTGGAGCCCTTCGCGTGTTCATCGTCTTCAGAAAGGGCT
TTGTTAATATTCGAGCTGTTCCAGAGGAGATGGAGCTCGCTAAGGAAGAGAAATGTGAATTTTTGCCTTT
CCTCTCGCCACGGAAGGTTATAGTCAAAGATGGAAAGATTGTGGCAATGCAATTTGTTCGAACTGAGCAA
GATGAAACCGGAAACTGGGTGGAAGATGAAGAGCAGACGGTGCGGCTAAAGGCTGATGTGGTTATTAGTG
CCTTTGGATCTGTCCTGGAGGATCCCAAAGTGAAAGAAGCATTGAGTCCCATCAAGTTTAACAGATGGGG
TCTCCCAGAAGTAAATCCAGAAACCATGCAAACCAGTGAACCATGGGTGTTTGCAGGTGGTGATGTTGTG
GGTATGGCTAACACCACAGTGGAATCTGTCAACGATGGAAAGCAAGCTTCATGGTACATTCACAAGCACA
TACAGGCACAATATGGAACCTCAGTGCCTTCTCAGCCTACAATGCCCCTATTTTACACTCCGGTTGACTT
AGTGGACATCAGCGTGGAAATGGCAGGGTTGAGGTTTCCCAATCCCTTTGGCCTTGCCAGTGCGACACCA
GCCACTAGCACACCAATGATTCGAAGGGCCTTTGAAGCTGGCTGGGGTTTTGCTCTGACCAAAACTTTCT
CTCTTGATAAGGACATCGTGACAAACGTCTCACCAAGAATCATCCGGGGGACAACTTCTGGCCCCTTGTA
TGGCCCTGGACAAAGCTCCTTTCTTAACATTGAGCTCATCAGTGAGAAAACAGCTGCATATTGGTGTCAC
AGTGTCACCGAACTAAAGGCTGACTTCCCGGACAATATCCTGATCGCCAGCATCATGTGCAGTTACAACA
AGAGTGACTGGATGGAACTCTCCAAAATGGCTGAGGCTTCTGGAGCAGATGCCCTGGAGTTAAATTTATC
GTGTCCACATGGCATGGGGGAGAGAGGAATGGGCCTGGCTTGTGGGCAGGATCCAGAGCTGGTGAGGAAC
ATCTGTCGCTGGGTTAGGCAAGCTGTTCGGGTTCCATTTTTTGCCAAGTTGACCCCAAATGTCACTGATA
TTGTAAGCATCGCAAGAGCAGCAAAGGAAGGTGGAGCAGATGGTGTAACAGCCACCAACACCGTCTCGGG
TCTGATGGGACTGAAAGCTGATGGCACACCCTGGCCTGCTGTGGGCATTGGAAGGAGGACTACATATGGA
GGAGTGTCAGGAACTGCTATCAGGCCCATTGCTTTGAGAGCTGTGACCGCCATTGCCCGTGCTTTGCCTG
GGTTTCCTATTTTGGCCACAGGTGGAATTGACTCAGCTGAAAGTGGACTTCAGTTTCTTCATAGTGGTGC
TTCAGTTCTTCAGGTATGCAGCGCTATTCAGAATCAGGACTTCACTGTGATTGAAGATTACTGCACTGGA
CTCAAAGCCCTGCTTTATCTGAAGAGCATTGAAGAGTTAGCAGACTGGGATGGTCAGAGTCCACCCATTA
TAAGTCATCAGAAAGGGAAACCAGTTCCACGCGTTGCTGAGCTCATGGGACAGAAACTGCCCAGCTTTGG
ACCTTACCTTGAACAGCGCAAGAAAATCATAGCAGCAAGCAAAATCAGACAGAAAGATCAAAACACAGCT
TGCTCACCTCTCCAGAGAAAGCACTTTAACTCGCAAAAGCCTATTCCTGCCATCAAGGATGTAATTGGAA
AATCACTGCAATACCTGGGAACATTTGGTGAGATGAGCATCATGGAACAAGTTGTGGCCCTGATCGATGA
GGAAATGTGCATCAATTGCGGCAAATGTTACATGACCTGTAATGACTCTGGCTACCAGGCTATCCAGTTC
GATCCAGAAACTCACCTGCCTACCGTTAGCGACACATGTACAGGCTGTACTCTCTGCCTCAGCGTCTGCC
CTATTATGGACTGTATCAGGATGGTTTCCAGGGCAACACCTTATCAACCAAAGAGAGGCCTACCATTAGC
CGTGAAGCCGGTGTGTTAAGGTACCATGAATTCTCGACCTCGAGACAAATGGCAGTATTCATCCACAATT
TTAAAAGAAAAGGGGGGATTGGGGGGTACAGTGCAGGGGAAAGAATAGTAGACATAATAGCAACAGACAT
ACAAACTAAAGAATTACAAAAACAAATTACAAAAATTCAAAATTTTCGGGTTTATTACAGGGACAGCAGA
GATCCACTTTGGCCGCGGCTCGAGGGGGTTGGGGTTGCGCCTTTTCCAAGGCAGCCCTGGGTTTGCGCAG
GGACGCGGCTGCTCTGGGCGTGGTTCCGGGAAACGCAGCGGCGCCGACCCTGGGTCTCGCACATTCTTCA
CGTCCGTTCGCAGCGTCACCCGGATCTTCGCCGCTACCCTTGTGGGCCCCCCGGCGACGCTTCCTGCTCC
GCCCCTAAGTCGGGAAGGTTCCTTGCGGTTCGCGGCGTGCCGGACGTGACAAACGGAAGCCGCACGTCTC
ACTAGTCTCGTGCAGATGGACAGCACCGCTGAGCAATGGAAGCGGGTAGGCCTTTGGGGCAGCGGCCAAT
AGCAGCTTTGCTCCTTCGCTTTCTGGGCTCAGAGGCTGGGAAGGGGTGGGTCCGGGGGCGGGCTCAGGGG
CGGGCTCAGGGGCGGGGCGGGCGCCCGAAGGTCCTCCGGAGGCCCGGCATTCTGCACGCTTCAAAAGCGC
ACGTCTGCCGCGCTGTTCTCCTCTTCCTCATCTCCGGGCCTTTCGACCTGCATCCCGCCACCATGAAAAA
GCCTGAACTCACCGCGACGTCTGTCGAGAAGTTTCTGATCGAAAAGTTCGACAGCGTCTCCGACCTGATG
CAGCTCTCGGAGGGCGAAGAATCTCGTGCTTTCAGCTTCGATGTAGGAGGGCGTGGATATGTCCTGCGGG
TAAATAGCTGCGCCGATGGTTTCTACAAAGATCGTTATGTTTATCGGCACTTTGCATCGGCCGCGCTCCC
GATTCCGGAAGTGCTTGACATTGGGGAATTCAGCGAGAGCCTGACCTATTGCATCTCCCGCCGTGCACAG
GGTGTCACGTTGCAAGACCTGCCTGAAACCGAACTGCCCGCTGTTCTGCAGCCGGTCGCGGAGGCCATGG
ATGCGATCGCTGCGGCCGATCTTAGCCAGACGAGCGGGTTCGGCCCATTCGGACCGCAAGGAATCGGTCA
ATACACTACATGGCGTGATTTCATATGCGCGATTGCTGATCCCCATGTGTATCACTGGCAAACTGTGATG
GACGACACCGTCAGTGCGTCCGTCGCGCAGGCTCTCGATGAGCTGATGCTTTGGGCCGAGGACTGCCCCG
AAGTCCGGCACCTCGTGCACGCGGATTTCGGCTCCAACAATGTCCTGACGGACAATGGCCGCATAACAGC
GGTCATTGACTGGAGCGAGGCGATGTTCGGGGATTCCCAATACGAGGTCGCCAACATCTTCTTCTGGAGG
CCGTGGTTGGCTTGTATGGAGCAGCAGACGCGCTACTTCGAGCGGAGGCATCCGGAGCTTGCAGGATCGC
CGCGGCTCCGGGGCGTATATGCTCCGCATTGGTCTTGACCAACTCTATCAGAGCTTGGTTGACGGCAATT
TCGATGATGCAGCTTGGGCGCAGGGTCGATGCGACGCAATCGTCCGATCCGGAGCCGGGACTGTCGGGCG
TACACAAATCGCCCGCAGAAGCGCGGCCGTCTGGACCGATGGCTGTGTAGAAGTACTCGCCGATAGTGGA
AACCGACGCCCCAGCACTCGTCCGAGGGCAAAGGAATAGAGTAGATGCCGACCGAACAAGAGCTGATTTC
GAGAACGCCTCAGCCAGCAACTCGCGCGAGCCTAGCAAGGCAAATGCGAGAGAACGGCCTTACGCTTGGT
GGCACAGTTCTCGTCCACAGTTCGCTAAGCTCGCTCGGCTGGGTCGCGGGAGGGCCGGTCGCAGTGATTC
AGGCCCTTCTGGATTGTGTTGGTCCCCAGGGCACGATTGTCATGCCCACGCACTCGGGTGATCTGACTGA
TCCCGCAGATTGGAGATCGCCGCCCGTGCCTGCCGATTGGGTGCAGATCCGTCGACCTGCAGCCAAGCTC
TTTAAGACCAATGACTTACAAGGCAGCTGTAGATCTTAGCCACTTTTTAAAAGAAAAGGGGGGACTGGAA
GGGCTAATTCACTCCCAACGAAGACAAGATCTGCTTTTTGCTTGTACTGGGTCTCTCTGGTTAGACCAGA
TCTGAGCCTGGGAGCTCTCTGGCTAACTAGGGAACCCACTGCTTAAGCCTCAATAAAGCTTGCCTTGAGT
GCTTCAAGTAGTGTGTGCCCGTCTGTTGTGTGACTCTGGTAACTAGAGATCCCTCAGACCCTTTTAGTCA
GTGTGGAAAATCTCTAGCAGTAGTAGTTCATGTCATCTTATTATTCAGTATTTATAACTTGCAAAGAAAT
GAATATCAGAGAGTGAGAGGAACTTGTTTATTGCAGCTTATAATGGTTACAAATAAAGCAATAGCATCAC
AAATTTCACAAATAAAGCATTTTTTTCACTGCATTCTAGTTGTGGTTTGTCCAAACTCATCAATGTATCT
TATCATGTCTGGCTCTAGCTATCCCGCCCCTAACTCCGCCCATCCCGCCCCTAACTCCGCCCAGTTCCGC
CCATTCTCCGCCCCATGGCTGACTAATTTTTTTTATTTATGCAGAGGCCGAGGCCGCCTCGGCCTCTGAG
CTATTCCAGAAGTAGTGAGGAGGCTTTTTTGGAGGCCTAGGGACGTACCCAATTCGCCCTATAGTGAGTC
GTATTACGCGCGCTCACTGGCCGTCGTTTTACAACGTCGTGACTGGGAAAACCCTGGCGTTACCCAACTT
AATCGCCTTGCAGCACATCCCCCTTTCGCCAGCTGGCGTAATAGCGAAGAGGCCCGCACCGATCGCCCTT
CCCAACAGTTGCGCAGCCTGAATGGCGAATGGG
[124 nt withheld, positions 6404-6527]
C
[91 nt withheld, positions 6529-6619]
A
[49 nt withheld, positions 6621-6669]
CCTTTGACGTTGGAGTCCACGTTCTTT
[37 nt withheld, positions 6697-6733]
ACCCTATCTCGGTCTATTCTTTTGATTTATAAGGGATTTTGCCGATTTCGGCCTATTGGTTAAAAAATGA
GCTGATTTAACAAAAATTTAACGCGAATTTTAACAAAATATTAACGCTTACAATTTAGGTGGCACTTTTC
GGGGAAATGTGCGCGGAACCCCTATTTGTTTATTTTTCTAAATACATTCAAATATGTATCCGCTCATGAG
ACAATAACCCTGATAAATGCTTCAATAATATTGAAAAAGGAAGAGTATGAGTATTCAACATTTCCGTGTC
GCCCTTATTCCCTTTTTTGCGGCATTTTGCCTTCCTGTTTTTGCTCACCCAGAAACGCTGGTGAAAGTAA
AAGATGCTGAAGATCAGTTGGGTGCACGAGTGGGTTACATCGAACTGGATCTCAACAGCGGTAAGATCCT
TGAGAGTTTTCGCCCCGAAGAACGTTTTCCAATGATGAGCACTTTTAAAGTTCTGCTATGTGGCGCGGTA
TTATCCCGTATTGACGCCGGGCAAGAGCAACTCGGTCGCCGCATACACTATTCTCAGAATGACTTGGTTG
AGTACTCACCAGTCACAGAAAAGCATCTTACGGATGGCATGACAGTAAGAGAATTATGCAGTGCTGCCAT
AACCATGAGTGATAACACTGCGGCCAACTTACTTCTGACAACGATCGGAGGACCGAAGGAGCTAACCGCT
TTTTTGCACAACATGGGGGATCATGTAACTCGCCTTGATCGTTGGGAACCGGAGCTGAATGAAGCCATAC
CAAACGACGAGCGTGACACCACGATGCCTGTAGCAATGGCAACAACGTTGCGCAAACTATTAACTGGCGA
ACTACTTACTCTAGCTTCCCGGCAACAATTAATAGACTGGATGGAGGCGGATAAAGTTGCAGGACCACTT
CTGCGCTCGGCCCTTCCGGCTGGCTGGTTTATTGCTGATAAATCTGGAGCCGGTGAGCGTGGGTCTCGCG
GTATCATTGCAGCACTGGGGCCAGATGGTAAGCCCTCCCGTATCGTAGTTATCTACACGACGGGGAGTCA
GGCAACTATGGATGAACGAAATAGACAGATCGCTGAGATAGGTGCCTCACTGATTAAGCATTGGTAACTG
TCAGACCAAGTTTACTCATATATACTTTAGATTGATTTAAAACTTCATTTTTAATTTAAAAGGATCTAGG
TGAAGATCCTTTTTGATAATCTCATGACCAAAATCCCTTAACGTGAGTTTTCGTTCCACTGAGCGTCAGA
CCCCGTAGAAAAGATCAAAGGATCTTCTTGAGATCCTTTTTTTCTGCGCGTAATCTGCTGCTTGCAAACA
AAAAAACCACCGCTACCAGCGGTGGTTTGTTTGCCGGATCAAGAGCTACCAACTCTTTTTCCGAAGGTAA
CTGGCTTCAGCAGAGCGCAGATACCAAATACTGTTCTTCTAGTGTAGCCGTAGTTAGGCCACCACTTCAA
GAACTCTGTAGCACCGCCTACATACCTCGCTCTGCTAATCCTGTTACCAGTGGCTGCTGCCAGTGGCGAT
AAGTCGTGTCTTACCGGGTTGGACTCAAGACGATAGTTACCGGATAAGGCGCAGCGGTCGGGCTGAACGG
GGGGTTCGTGCACACAGCCCAGCTTGGAGCGAACGACCTACACCGAACTGAGATACCTACAGCGTGAGCT
ATGAGAAAGCGCCACGCTTCCCGAAGGGAGAAAGGCGGACAGGTATCCGGTAAGCGGCAGGGTCGGAACA
GGAGAGCGCACGAGGGAGCTTCCAGGGGGAAACGCCTGGTATCTTTATAGTCCTGTCGGGTTTCGCCACC
TCTGACTTGAGCGTCGATTTTTGTGATGCTCGTCAGGGGGGCGGAGCCTATGGAAAAACGCCAGCAACGC
GGCCTTTTTACGGTTCCTGGCCTTTTGCTGGCCTTTTGCTCACATGTTCTTTCCTGCGTTATCCCCTGAT
TCTGTGGATAACCGTATTACCGCCTTTGAGTGAGCTGATACCGCTCGCCGCAGCCGAACGACCGAGCGCA
GCGAGTCAGTGAGCGAGGAAGCGGAAGAGCGCCCAATACGCAAACCGCCTCTCCCCGCGCGTTGGCCGAT
TCATTAATGCAGCTGGCACGACAGGTTTCCCGACTGGAAAGCGGGCAGTGAGCGCAACGCAATTAATGTG
AGTTAGCTCACTCATTAGGCACCCCAGGCTTTACACTTTATGCTTCCGGCTCGTATGTTGTGTGGAATTG
TGAGCGGATAACAATTTCACACAGGAAACAGCTATGACCATGATTACGCCAAGCGCGCAATTAACCCTCA
CTAAAGGGAACAAAAGCTGGAGCTGCAAGCTTAATGTAGTCTTATGCAATACTCTTGTAGTCTTGCAACA
TGGTAACGATGAGTTAGCAACATGCCTTACAAGGAGAGAAAAAGCACCGTGCATGCCGATTGGTGGAAGT
AAGGTGGTACGATCGTGCCTTATTAGGAAGGCAACAGACGGGTCTGACATGGATTGGACGAACCACTGAA
TTGCCGCATTGCAGAGATATTGTATTTAAGTGCCTAGCTCGATACATAAACGGGTCTCTCTGGTTAGACC
AGATCTGAGCCTGGGAGCTCTCTGGCTAACTAGGGAACCCACTGCTTAAGCCTCAATAAAGCTTGCCTTG
AGTGCTTCAAGTAGTGTGTGCCCGTCTGTTGTGTGACTCTGGTAACTAGAGATCCCTCAGACCCTTTTAG
TCAGTGTGGAAAATCTCTAGCAGTGGCGCCCGAACAGGGACTTGAAAGCGAAAGGGAAACCAGAGGAGCT
CTCTCGACGCAGGACTCGGCTTGCTGAAGCGCGCACGGCAAGAGGCGAGGGGCGGCGACTGGTGAGTACG
CCAAAAATTTTGACTAGCGGAGGCTAGAAGGAGAGAGATGGGTGCGAGAGCGTCAGTATTAAGCGGGGGA
GAATTAGATCGCGATGGGAAAAAATTCGGTTAAGGCCAGGGGGAAAGAAAAAATATAAATTAAAACATAT
AGTATGGGCAAGCAGGGAGCTAGAACGATTCGCAGTTAATCCTGGCCTGTTAGAAACATCAGAAGGCTGT
AGACAAATACTGGGACAGCTACAACCATCCCTTCAGACAGGATCAGAAGAACTTAGATCATTATATAATA
CAGTAGCAACCCTCTATTGTGTGCATCAAAGGATAGAGATAAAAGACACCAAGGAAGCTTTAGACAAGAT
AGAGGAAGAGCAAAACAAAAGTAAGACCACCGCACAGCAAGCGGCCGCTGATCTTCAGACCTGGAGGAGG
AGATATGAGGGACAATTGGAGAAGTGAATTATATAAATATAAAGTAGTAAAAATTGAACCATTAGGAGTA
GCACCCACCAAGGCAAAGAGAAGAGTGGTGCAGAGAGAAAAAAGAGCAGTGGGAATAGGAGCTTTGTTCC
TTGGGTTCTTGGGAGCAGCAGGAAGCACTATGGGCGCAGCGTCAATGACGCTGACGGTACAGGCCAGACA
ATTATTGTCTGGTATAGTGCAGCAGCAGAACAATTTGCTGAGGGCTATTGAGGCGCAACAGCATCTGTTG
CAACTCACAGTCTGGGGCATCAAGCAGCTCCAGGCAAGAATCCTGGCTGTGGAAAGATACCTAAAGGATC
AACAGCTCCTGGGGATTTGGGGTTGCTCTGGAAAACTCATTTGCACCACTGCTGTGCCTTGGAATGCTAG
TTGGAGTAATAAATCTCTGGAACAGATTTGGAATCACACGACCTGGATGGAGTGGGACAGAGAAATTAAC
AATTACACAAGCTTAATACACTCCTTAATTGAAGAATCGCAAAACCAGCAAGAAAAGAATGAACAAGAAT
TATTGGAATTAGATAAATGGGCAAGTTTGTGGAATTGGTTTAACATAACAAATTGGCTGTGGTATATAAA
ATTATTCATAATGATAGTAGGAGGCTTGGTAGGTTTAAGAATAGTTTTTGCTGTACTTTCTATAGTGAAT
AGAGTTAGGCAGGGATATTCACCATTATCGTTTCAGACCCACCTCCCAACCCCGAGGGGACCCGACAGGC
CCGAAGGAATAGAAGAAGAAGGTGGAGAGAGAGACAGAGACAGATCCATTCGATTAGTGAACGGATCTCG
ACGGTATCGATCACGAGACTAGCCTCGAGCGGCCGCCCCCTTCACCGAGGGCCTATTTCCCATGATTCCT
TCATATTTGCATATACGATACAAGGCTGTTAGAGAGATAATTGGAATTAATTTGACTGTAAACACAAAGA
TATTAGTACAAAATACGTGACGTAGAAAGTAATAATTTCTTGGGTAGTTTGCAGTTTTAAAATTATGTTT
TAAAATGGACTATCA
