>Addgene plasmid #61614 | pLJM5-mDPYD | addgene partial sequence | sequence record 101583 | CMV-F 5'-CGCAAATGGGCGGTAGGCGTG-3'
GTGAACCGTCAGATCCGCTAGCAGCGCTGCCATGGCGGGTGTGCTGAGCAGGGACGCGCCGGACATCGAG
AGTATCCTGGCTTTAAACCCTCGAGTACAAGCTCATGCAACTCTGCGTTCCACCGCAGCCAAGAAACTAG
ACAAGAAACACTGGAAAAGGAACACGGACAAGAACTGCTTTACCTGTGAGAAGCTGGAGAGTAATTTTGA
TGACATCAAGCACACGACTCTTGGTGAGCGAGGAGCTCTCCGAGAAGCAGTGAGATGCCTGAAGTGCGCA
GATGCTCCCTGCCAGAAGAGCTGTCCCACATCTCTTGACATTAAATCATTTATCACAAGTATCGCCAACA
AGAACTACTATGGTGCAGCTAAGCTGATTTTTTCTGATAACCCTCTTGGTCTTACTTGTGGAATGGTTTG
TCCAACATCTGACCTCTGTGTTGGAGGATGCAACTTACATGCTGCTGAAGAGGGACCAATTAATATTGGT
GGGCTGCAGCAGTTTGCTACTGAGGTGTTCAAAGCAATGAACATCCCACAGATCAGAAACCCATCGCTGC
CTCCTCCGGAACATATGCCGGAAGCCTACTCAGCAAAAATTGCACTTTTTGGTGCAGGGCCTGCGAGTAT
AAGCTGTGCCTCCTTTTTGGCTCGGTTGGGCTATTCCAACATTACTATATTCGAAAAACAAGAATATGTT
GGTGGTTTAAGCACTTCTGAAATCCCTCAGTTTCGACTCCCATATGACGTCGTGAATTTTGAGATTGAGC
TCATGAAGGACCTTGGTGTAAAGATAATTTGTGGTAAAAGCCTTTCCACCGATGAAATGA
