>Addgene plasmid #61614 | pLJM5-mDPYD | addgene partial sequence | sequence record 101584 | hGata4-rev 5'-ATTGTGGATGAATACTGCC-3'
CATTGGAAGGAGGACTACATATGGAGGAGTGTCAGGAACTGCTATCAGGCCCATTGCTTTGAGAGCTGTG
ACCGCCATTGCCCGTGCTTTGCCTGGGTTTCCTATTTTGGCCACAGGTGGAATTGACTCAGCTGAAAGTG
GACTTCAGTTTCTTCATAGTGGTGCTTCAGTTCTTCAGGTATGCAGCGCTATTCAGAATCAGGACTTCAC
TGTGATTGAAGATTACTGCACTGGACTCAAAGCCCTGCTTTATCTGAAGAGCATTGAAGAGTTAGCAGAC
TGGGATGGTCAGAGTCCACCCATTATAAGTCATCAGAAAGGGAAACCAGTTCCACGCGTTGCTGAGCTCA
TGGGACAGAAACTGCCCAGCTTTGGACCTTACCTTGAACAGCGCAAGAAAATCATAGCAGCAAGCAAAAT
CAGACAGAAAGATCAAAACACAGCTTGCTCACCTCTCCAGAGAAAGCACTTTAACTCGCAAAAGCCTATT
CCTGCCATCAAGGATGTAATTGGAAAATCACTGCAATACCTGGGAACATTTGGTGAGATGAGCATCATGG
AACAAGTTGTGGCCCTGATCGATGAGGAAATGTGCATCAATTGCGGCAAATGTTACATGACCTGTAATGA
CTCTGGCTACCAGGCTATCCAGTTCGATCCAGAAACTCACCTGCCCACCGTTAGCGACACATGTACAGGC
TGTACTCTCTGCCTCAGCGTCTGCCCTATTATGGACTGTATCAGGATGGTTTCCAGGGCAACACCTTATC
AACCAAAGAGAGGCCTACCATTAGCCGTGAAGCCGG
