>Addgene plasmid #61614 | pLJM5-mDPYD | addgene partial sequence | sequence record 101585 | mPGK-F 5'-cattctgcacgcttcaaaag-3'
CCTCATCTCCGGGCCTTTCGACCTGCATCCCGCCACCATGAAAAAGCCTGAACTCACCGCGACGTCTGTC
GAGAAGTTTCTGATCGAAAAGTTCGACAGCGTCTCCGACCTGATGCAGCTCTCGGAGGGCGAAGAATCTC
GTGCTTTCAGCTTCGATGTAGGAGGGCGTGGATATGTCCTGCGGGTAAATAGCTGCGCCGATGGTTTCTA
CAAAGATCGTTATGTTTATCGGCACTTTGCATCGGCCGCGCTCCCGATTCCGGAAGTGCTTGACATTGGG
GAATTCAGCGAGAGCCTGACCTATTGCATCTCCCGCCGTGCACAGGGTGTCACGTTGCAAGACCTGCCTG
AAACCGAACTGCCCGCTGTTCTGCAGCCGGTCGCGGAGGCCATGGATGCGATCGCTGCGGCCGATCTTAG
CCAGACGAGCGGGTTCGGCCCATTCGGACCGCAAGGAATCGGTCAATACACTACATGGCGTGATTTCATA
TGCGCGATTGCTGATCCCCATGTGTATCACTGGCAAACTGTGATGGACGACACCGTCAGTGCGTCCGTCG
CGCAGGCTCTCGATGAGCTGATGCTTTGGGCCGAGGACTGCCCCGAAGTCCGGCACCTCGTGCACGCGGA
TTTCGGCTCCAACAATGTCCTGACGGACAATGGCCGCATAACAGCGGTCATTGACTGGAGCGAGGCGATG
TTCGGGGATTCCCAATACGAGGTCGCCAACATCTTCTTCTGGAGGCCGTGGTTGGCTTGTATGGAGCAGC
AGACGCGCTACTTCGAGCGGAGGCATCCGGAGCTTGCAGGATCGCCGCGGCT
