>Addgene plasmid #61614 | pLJM5-mDPYD | addgene partial sequence | sequence record 102110 | mmDPYD-F1 5'-TTGTGGCAATGCAATTTGTT-3'
GGGTGGAAGATGAAGAGCAGACGGTGCGGCTAAAGGCTGATGTGGTTATTAGTGCCTTTGGATCTGTCCT
GGAGGATCCCAAAGTGAAAGAAGCATTGAGTCCCATCAAGTTTAACAGATGGGGTCTCCCAGAAGTAAAT
CCAGAAACCATGCAAACCAGTGAACCATGGGTGTTTGCAGGTGGTGATGTTGTGGGTATGGCTAACACCA
CAGTGGAATCTGTCAACGATGGAAAGCAAGCTTCATGGTACATTCACAAGCACATACAGGCACAATATGG
AACCTCAGTGCCTTCTCAGCCTACAATGCCCCTATTTTACACTCCGGTTGACTTAGTGGACATCAGCGTG
GAAATGGCAGGGTTGAGGTTTCCCAATCCCTTTGGCCTTGCCAGTGCGACACCAGCCACTAGCACACCAA
TGATTCGAAGGGCCTTTGAAGCTGGCTGGGGTTTTGCTCTGACCAAAACTTTCTCTCTTGATAAGGACAT
CGTGACAAACGTCTCACCAAGAATCATCCGGGGGACAACTTCTGGCCCCTTGTATGGCCCTGGACAAAGC
TCCTTTCTTAACATTGAGCTCATCAGTGAGAAAACAGCTGCATATTGGTGTCACAGTGTCACCGAACTAA
AGGCTGACTTCCCGGACAATATCCTGATCGCCAGCATCATGTGCAGTTACAACAAGAGTGACTGGATGGA
ACTCTCCAAAATGGCTGAGGCTTCTGGAGCAGATGCCCTGGAGTTAAATTTATCGTGTCCACATGGCAT
